>Addgene plasmid #87628 | pRVV210 | addgene full sequence | sequence record 174190 | Addgene NGS Result
CTAAATTGTAAGCGTTAATATTTTGTTAAAATTCGCGTTAAATTTTTGTTAAATCAGCTCATTTTTTAAC
CAATAGGCCGAAATCGGCAAAATCCCTTATAAATCAAAAGAATAGACCGAGATAGGGT
[37 nt withheld, positions 129-165]
AAAGAACGTGGACTCCAACGTCAAAGG
[49 nt withheld, positions 193-241]
T
[91 nt withheld, positions 243-333]
G
[124 nt withheld, positions 335-458]
CCCATTCGCCATTCAGGCTGCGCAACTGTTGGGAAGGGCGATCGGTGCGGGCCTCTTCGCTATTACGCCA
GCTGGCGAAAGGGGGATGTGCTGCAAGGCGATTAAGTTGGGTAACGCCAGGGTTTTCCCAGTCACGACGT
TGTAAAACGACGGCCAGTGAATTGTAATACGACTCACTATAGGGCGAATTGGGTACGTACCGGGCCCCCC
CTCGACCTGCAGGTCAACGGATCCTACCCTACCACCAACAAAGTCTTTTTGTTTGCCCCGTCTGAAGTCT
GGCTCCGATCAAAAGCAAAAATTTCAATTACAGTCGAATCTCAAGCGACCAGGCGATCTCAAATTGAGCG
ATTAAGTTGAACTTTCCCTGCACCCAAACAAGATCTTGTGCATAGCTTTATCAACCTACTTTCTTGCCTG
GTAGTAGTACTCCAGAAAATGTACAGTTGTTGATATATTTAGAATTTATGCATACTTACATTTTTTCCGC
TTTTTCCGCTCAAGAAAATTGCGTAAACTCTTAACCTTCAAAAAAAAGTTGATTTATTGTTATTTTTTGC
TTAACATAACTAGATAAAGTATTGATTTGCCACTTGCTCATACGTCATGTGGTTTTTTTAACCGCTGTTG
CCCTATGTTGTTGTCTTTAAATATTCTTTACATCAATCGAGTGTGTGAGAATATACCCAAGTACCGTGTG
TAGGATTATGTTAACCTTGATGCTGATGATGCCACCACCCAGATTGGCGGGCATTCACATAAGTTTTTAA
CCCACCATCCTGGCCACCCGGTTGGGCGGGTTGATGGGTGGGAAATAGATGGGGACCACTTGTCTCGTAA
TTTATGCCGTTGTGCTGGTTGAAAATATAGGCCTTTGGCACCTCCACTCCTGCAGGACCCACAGAATTTG
TAGAGACACTAATACTGGAGACTACATTGCCTGAATTGGCGGGCAAATAAGTGCGACTTGGAGGAGGCGG
CGAGGAAGCCCAGCTGGTCTGAGGTTTCTGTGGCAAGACAGGACGATATTGTTTCGTATATAACGGTGGA
CCCATTGGCAAAACGGCTTGTTTTGGTATTGAAACGGTATTTGGCGGCCCATAGGCGTTATTCCTCAAAT
CACACACAGTATTCTCAATTAAAGTGGCCAAGGGAGCCGTGTAAATTCGGAAATTAGTATCTGAATAATC
CAAGTCAGACAGCAAGAAAACGGGCATCCTATCGGATAGAACCCAAACGTTTTTGTTCTCATCAATTTTC
ACATCGGCCGGAAAAACTAAGCCAACGTCATCGCGATCCACAATGCCATGAAATTGCGGTGAGTACGGCA
TTGATGAGTGCCAGCAACCCACTGCATTTTGATCTATTAAATTGAACAGCTCAATTCCATCATCGCTCAT
CACACGTGAAGTGGTATGGGAGTTTGGACCCCGTTCATCTAAGGCAACAAAGTCATGATAGCTATCTTCC
GTCCTGGTTTCATCCCTCAAAATCCTCGTGGATACGGCAAATTGTCGATGACTTGCTAACGGACTAAAGT
ACAGGGTACGATAACCATCCGATCGAATGGGCGAAAGGGACATACCAAATATACCCTCCTCGCCCCATTG
GAAGTTAATACCAGCGACATTGAAATCGCCCCTCAATGGATCGGGGAAAAAATACGAATGTGCCGAGAAT
CTCCAGGACTTGTTCAGTTCCCAGGAGTAAGCAATCAAGCCGTATCCCAATTCATCGGCAAAATAGGCAT
ATGCATCATCGCAATTTTTGCCTATATCCACGGCAATGTTAGCTATGAAAGTATTTGGATTTGTGTCCAC
GCCAGGTAGCTCGTATCTCCGAATTCGCGTATCCGTGGTCAAGTCAAAGACATTTACCGCATAGGAGCAC
GGATTAGTGGTGGTATTGCCGATGCCCACGGTTCCAGTGTCCAAAACCCACAGCCGACCACACTCATCCA
CTTTAATGCGGTAGGCAGTGGTAATACTGTTGGCGCAATCTCCAGCTGTATTTGAGCGCCAATCTGGATA
CGGAATTAGCTCCGGTGAACCCGTCAAACTGCGGTCCATGTTTATATAGGTCAGAGTGGCCGGAATCCCA
TCACGCCAGCGGGGAACAGTGACGAATAACCGATTGCCAAAGTGTTCGACTCCAACAGGTAGAGCATTTT
GCGGAATATAATCTCCACTAGCCAGAGCTTGGTCCTTTAGTCGGGTATTCGGGAAAGCAAAGTCCAGCTG
GCTCCAACTATATCGCTCCTGAAGTTTGTAAGCAGCCCAAGACGGCGTCACCAAGGTGATCAGGGTCACA
AGGATCCACCCTTTGTCCTGGAACATTGCACTTAGCTCTAAGCTGACAATCACTCTTAACACTTAAGCCA
AAGTGTGTTGGCAATAAAAAAAAATATATTTGTTTATATATGTTCAGCTATAGGGGGTTCTTCTCTAGCC
TTCGGCTGTGTGATATTTTTTTAATCCTCTTCTGTGGACCGTGGCGCGGTAACGACTGGTGGCCATAATA
TGTCGGCCGCGTTTTATATGAAGGTTTTTTTCTCCGAAGACGAAGACAGGCCAATGAAAATGAAAACGAA
GGCGCGCGCCAACTTCGGTGGTTTTAGTGATTCGGGTGGTTCAGTGTTCGGGTAATCAGGTGGCTTATGC
TGTTCCCATAGATCGGCCAACTTTGCGTTTTGTCTTCCATGATTGATTTTCACGCATGTTTAATAAATAC
ACTCGAATCCCCCAATTTAATGAGTCAGACATCACCTTTCGCTGGGTTTGGTATGATTTTTGGCCTTCAT
CGACATTTAAAACTGCGCTGATTTGTGCCGAAATACCTTTCGGTACCCTAAAAGATTAAGACCTATTTTA
AAGTTGTGACTACTATTTATTTAATTTTAGGGACTTTATTTGACGATCTAATTTCAAACAAGTAAATTGT
AAGGCCAGGAGGCTCGTGCATAGAATGCATTGCTCTCCAAATTTCTGAAAATCTGAAAGCTTAATACATG
ACAGTTGTGTTCTGAGAACAGTGTTCATCTTTATCGGCGACTGCAAAAAATGTTCTAATATGATTTTTTA
GTTCAATTCATTAAAAAAATCAAATCAATATTATATGAAATACATGCAGACAAAAATCCAGAAATATCAA
ATAAATCGTTATTATAACGTGTACTATGTAGAGTATTTAAAGCAGGTGTTTCCTTGTATACTATTAAATT
GGAACTCGTGCTCGTTTCAATTGCTTAGGATTGGATTTCGATTGGGCGTCACCGATGATTCACAATTCAC
TGAGGGTCAAATATTTGGTTTCCGCTAGTTATTGGCAGGTGATTTTGAGCATACATATACATAAATATAA
TTGAGTGTTACATAAAATTTCAAAAGGGACGAAAGCGCTTTTAGGTAATTCCACTAGCTGTTATTTAAAA
TATTGTGGTCCCTGAAAATCAACTGGATGTTGGGGGTGCCCTAAGTGGGTAATGCTCTAATGACCATCGC
CGCAAGTAAATGTTAAAAATTCGAACCGAAAGCGATCGCATATATCTCTTGGCCCAAATGCACCTGCTTG
CTAAAGAAAAAATTGCAAAACTTAAGTAAAGTAATACAACCAGCCACACGCATAATAAACATGCAAATGG
GTAAAAATACGTTTTACGACCTCCGCAGATAAAGTGGTTTGCATTAATCCTCAATAATCTACACTTTAAA
TAAGGAAAACCTCTCAAAATATTAAAATACAAATTAAAGAATGCCGTTTAAATTTAATCTTATTTCTTCG
GATGTCTAAAAACAATTTCAAAGCTAATGTAACCATTACTGCTATTGAATTTGTGTAGTTTTTGGACTCT
ATATCATTTATGCAATGCTATTTTTTCTTAGAAGTGGTTCAACTTGATCCCTTGCCCGCATTCTAAATCA
TTGCACCCACAGAAAAATAAACAAACACGGTGTGGCAATCGAAAAATATGTTGCACAAAATTACCGGCAA
TGCTGCTCGAATTTATTGCGATCGGCAGGCTTATTAAAAGACACACTTGAAATAACCAGTACAGTTTTAT
TAATTAATTGTGTGTGTTGTGTAATGAAATGGTGTATTTACTAAAAACGCAACTAATGATGCGATCGCTG
CAGCCGTTGAACCTATAATTTTTTTCGAATTGACTTGTTTTCAAGTTTTTGCTTAATTGTGTGGGGGGAT
GCTGCGTTTGTCTGTTTGGTTACTGTTTTTCTTTTTCGCTTTTCAGAGCTTGCGGCAATGATTTATACGC
ACTTTTCCCAATAATTGAAACAAGTTTTCTGCCCCAGCACAAAACAAAACAACATCAAGCGGAGCGCGCT
AAGTGGTCAAAAAAAGCTTCCACAAATCAGATCTCTTTGGCATAATTGACTAACGCTTATGCAACCGACC
GGCAACATTCGACATTATTTACACACAGGATCACTTCAACTTGGGCGGAAAGCAAAGCCGAATACCGCAT
GACATTGCCCGACCCGTGTTTCATGTTTTATTTTCCTTATTCCCCACTTATGGCAGCCTGGACATTATCT
CCCTCCCTCCCCTCCCCCCTCCTACACTAATTTGGAAATCCATCGTGACTGCAAAACGAAAAACCCGTTG
CTCAACTTCTCTAACATAAGCGGTACACAGCATTTTCCGTTTTGTGTTATATATTTTTGTGTTTTTTTTT
TTCAAGTTCAATGTCCATGGCCCTGACCGCCGGGTCCCCTCCTTTCGAGCTGGGATTATTTGGCATGGCC
AAATTCGGAAGGCCGCGATCACTTCCCGCTTACACACAATTGCACATGTCCCCATGACATGCACTGCGCT
CAAACTATTAGTACCCCTTAGTAACTTAAGCCAAATTAAAAATAAGTTCATTAATATAAATAAAATAGTC
AATTTCCACTGTCCCGATTGAATAGAGAAACTTTATTTGTAAATTTTAAATGTCGCCAAGGAACTCGCTA
GATATACTAAACCAAAACCGATTGTAGCTCCCGAAATCGCAACCATAAGTGGAATAATTAGATGCCAACA
AAGGCTTTGTTTGCTTACTGAATAAAGGTTGTCGTAATTTGATTTCTGTGTAATCTTGCACGAAACGGAA
TCATTACCTCAGACATAATTTGCCTGCAATTGCGGTGGTGCACTTGTCTCGTGCAAGCGAAAAAATCAGT
GCTCGAAAAAGCTTAGTGGATATACTCGTACATATACTATGAATCGTTTAGAGGGGTAGGTAAATCAGCG
GGCTGCGTTCGAAATTTATGAGTGACTCTGCGACGTATTTATCTTAAGCCATCGTCAGTTGCATATTTTA
TGGCTATTTTAAACCACTCAATGTGGTAATCGGGCGATAATCATTTAATAGTCGAGGTCGACGGTATCGA
TAAGCTTGATATCTATAACAAGAAAATATATATATAATAAGTTATCACGTAAGTAGAACATGAAATAACA
ATATAATTATCGTATGAGTTAAATCTTAAAAGTCACGTAAAAGATAATCATGCGTCATTTTGACTCACGC
GGTCGTTATAGTTCAAAATCAGTGACACTTACCGCATTGACAAGCACGCCTCACGGGAGCTCCAAGCGGC
GACTGAGATGTCCTAAATGCACAGCGACGGATTCGCGCTATTTAGAAAGAGAGAGCAATATTTCAAGAAT
GCATGCCCTGCAGGAAGCTTCCTAGGAGGCCTAGATCTGCGGCCGCGAAACACTTCCTCCTCCACGCTCA
TTTTGGCCCACTTAATTTGATCAGAGGTTAGGTTAACTGGCGTCGGCTGTCGGCTTTAATCGGTGCTGCG
GGTCTGCGACAGTTGTTTATGCGGAAGCCGGGCTATTTCTTTTTTTCCCTCCAATAAATGTTGTTTACTA
TTTTTTTCGTTTCTGTATTCGCAGAACAAGTTGACAGAACACCCTAACGCGTTTTAGTGTTACCGGGCGG
TGGCTTGTCAAGAAATACCTTCCCATGGCTAATACAATTCCCAACTGGAAGTAGTTTGGGTTTCAGAAGT
CAACAGTGTTACCGTATTTTAATGTACATCTGGCTTTTAAGCGAGTACACACACATAGCATTGCGATGTT
TTTTAAACTTGCACTGCTTGCAAGCAGGGGTCCACTGTATTTCAATGAAAGAACAGCGTGTTGGGCGTTT
TTGAATTATACTAATTACCTTCAATAACAATTCCCTATATATCACTTAGTTTTAATAAATAAATCGTTTG
AGTGTGGTCTAGAGATGATTTATTATGATGAAGTGCGGTTGTTGGGGACAAGCGGGATACGTCTGCGGGT
CAAATCGGCGGTGGGACATAGTGAGAGGGCAACGGCGAACAATCACCAACGCGCCCTGGTACGCGAGAAA
TGTTGATATCGCACATGACCTCAGCATCCACCTTCAGTTTGAGAACAAATTAAATCAGGCACATACCAGA
CAACCAGGAGAACACTGAGGAGGCGTCATCAAAGATATCTTTGGACACGTGGCATAAACAAGCCAAACTA
TTATCTAATCAATATTTTTATACAAATTTTGTATGTTTCCATGTTATCTTCGTTGCTCCTGTTAGTTACT
ACGTTTCATAGCCCTTAAATTGGTTGCTTAACGTAAAATAAAATTATATTGTATAAAAATAAAGAGGAAT
TCACCTATAACAAACGAAAAAGTAAATAAATAAGAACTTCCCCATGTTAAAAATGCCACCACCATCTTTA
CATATAAGTATGTACATATGAATGAATCACTTAGGTTGCTTGAATATTACAATTTCATTAATAGCTAAAT
CACATTTGATGTGTTAGTGGAAAACGGCTATATATATAAATTATCGAAATTGTGAATATCGAATTGCGAT
AGCACAATGGGAAATTCCACCACTAGATTTTTGGTACTTTTAACAGATCCTTTTCGGTTTTGCGTTGCGC
GAAGTGATCTGAACTTATCAAAGTTTGTAAGGTAATACATAAAGTGAAAAAGAATTAATTTGCTCTTGAA
AGGCAGGCCAAATTAAAAAAAAAATATCAATACCGGTGAATTCAAAA
[1500 nt withheld, positions 7506-9005]
TAGGGTACCTCTAGAGGGCGAATCCAGCTCTGGAGCAGAGGCTCTGGCAGCTTTTGCAGCGTTTATATAA
CATGAAATATATATACGCATTCCGATCAAAGCTGGGTTAACCAGATAGATAGATAGTAACGTTTAACTAG
CGCCTGGCGCGTTCGGTTTTAAAGAGATTTAGAGCGTTATCCCGTGCCTATAGATCTTATAGTATAGACA
ACGAACGATCACTCAAATCCAAGTCAATAATTCAAGAATTTATGTCTGTTTCTGTGAAAGGGAAACTAAT
TTTGTTAAAGAAGACTTACAATATCGTAATACTTGTTCAATCGTCGTGGCCGATAGAAATATCTTACAAT
CCGAAAGTTGATGAATGGAATTGGTCTGCAACTGGTCGCCTTCATTTTGTAAAATGTTCGCTTGCGGCCG
AAAAATTTCGATATATCTACAATTGATATACAATCTTTACTAAATTTTGAAAAAGGAACACTTTGAATTT
CGAACTGTCAATCGTATCATTAGAATTTAATCTAAATTTAAATCTTGCTAAAGGAAATAGCAAGGAACAC
TTTCGTCGTCGGCTACGCATTCATTGTAAAATTTTAAATTTTGACATTCCGCACTTTTTGATAGATAAGC
GAAGAGTATTTTTATTACATGTATCGCAAGTATTCATTTCAACACACATATCTATATATATATATATATA
TATATGTTATATATTTATTCAATTTTGTTTACCATTGATCAATTTTTCACACATGAAACAACCGCCAGCA
TTATATAATTTTTTTATTTTTTTAAAAAATGTGTACACATATTCTGAAAATGAAAAATTCAATGGCTCGA
GTGCCAAATAAAGAAATGGTTACAATTTAAGGAAACAAATGTCCTTCTTGCGTTTGAAACAACTAATCCT
TTTCGCCCTCGCGGCGTTTCTCGAAAAGGGCCAGGAAGATGCCATCGGTAAGATCACTGTCCGGCTGGCA
ATACAGGACGTTCTTGCCAATATTGGGATAGTCCTTGTCGCCCACATTGTGCCACTTGGGATCCACTAGT
GTCGACGATGTAGGTCACGGTCTCGAAGCCGCGGTGCGGGTGCCAGGGCGTGCCCTTGGGCTCCCCGGGC
GCGTACTCCACCTCACCCATCTGGTCCATCATGATGAACGGGTCGAGGTGGCGGTAGTTGATCCCGGCGA
ACGCGCGGCGCACCGGGAAGCCCTCGCCCTCGAAACCGCTGGGCGCGGTGGTCACGGTGAGCACGGGACG
TGCGACGGCGTCGGCGGGTGCGGATACGCGGGGCAGCGTCAGCGGGTTCTCGACGGTCACGGCGGGCATG
TCGACACTAGTTCTAGCCAGCTTTTGTTCCCTTTAGTGAGGGTTAATTTCGAGCTTGGCGTAATCATGGT
CATAGCTGTTTCCTGTGTGAAATTGTTATCCGCTCACAATTCCACACAACATACGAGCCGGAAGCATAAA
GTGTAAAGCCTGGGGTGCCTAATGAGTGAGCTAACTCACATTAATTGCGTTGCGCTCACTGCCCGCTTTC
CAGTCGGGAAACCTGTCGTGCCAGCTGCATTAATGAATCGGCCAACGCGCGGGGAGAGGCGGTTTGCGTA
TTGGGCGCTCTTCCGCTTCCTCGCTCACTGACTCGCTGCGCTCGGTCGTTCGGCTGCGGCGAGCGGTATC
AGCTCACTCAAAGGCGGTAATACGGTTATCCACAGAATCAGGGGATAACGCAGGAAAGAACATGTGAGCA
AAAGGCCAGCAAAAGGCCAGGAACCGTAAAAAGGCCGCGTTGCTGGCGTTTTTCCATAGGCTCCGCCCCC
CTGACGAGCATCACAAAAATCGACGCTCAAGTCAGAGGTGGCGAAACCCGACAGGACTATAAAGATACCA
GGCGTTTCCCCCTGGAAGCTCCCTCGTGCGCTCTCCTGTTCCGACCCTGCCGCTTACCGGATACCTGTCC
GCCTTTCTCCCTTCGGGAAGCGTGGCGCTTTCTCATAGCTCACGCTGTAGGTATCTCAGTTCGGTGTAGG
TCGTTCGCTCCAAGCTGGGCTGTGTGCACGAACCCCCCGTTCAGCCCGACCGCTGCGCCTTATCCGGTAA
CTATCGTCTTGAGTCCAACCCGGTAAGACACGACTTATCGCCACTGGCAGCAGCCACTGGTAACAGGATT
AGCAGAGCGAGGTATGTAGGCGGTGCTACAGAGTTCTTGAAGTGGTGGCCTAACTACGGCTACACTAGAA
GAACAGTATTTGGTATCTGCGCTCTGCTGAAGCCAGTTACCTTCGGAAAAAGAGTTGGTAGCTCTTGATC
CGGCAAACAAACCACCGCTGGTAGCGGTGGTTTTTTTGTTTGCAAGCAGCAGATTACGCGCAGAAAAAAA
GGATCTCAAGAAGATCCTTTGATCTTTTCTACGGGGTCTGACGCTCAGTGGAACGAAAACTCACGTTAAG
GGATTTTGGTCATGAGATTATCAAAAAGGATCTTCACCTAGATCCTTTTAAATTAAAAATGAAGTTTTAA
ATCAATCTAAAGTATATATGAGTAAACTTGGTCTGACAGTTACCAATGCTTAATCAGTGAGGCACCTATC
TCAGCGATCTGTCTATTTCGTTCATCCATAGTTGCCTGACTCCCCGTCGTGTAGATAACTACGATACGGG
AGGGCTTACCATCTGGCCCCAGTGCTGCAATGATACCGCGAGACCCACGCTCACCGGCTCCAGATTTATC
AGCAATAAACCAGCCAGCCGGAAGGGCCGAGCGCAGAAGTGGTCCTGCAACTTTATCCGCCTCCATCCAG
TCTATTAATTGTTGCCGGGAAGCTAGAGTAAGTAGTTCGCCAGTTAATAGTTTGCGCAACGTTGTTGCCA
TTGCTACAGGCATCGTGGTGTCACGCTCGTCGTTTGGTATGGCTTCATTCAGCTCCGGTTCCCAACGATC
AAGGCGAGTTACATGATCCCCCATGTTGTGCAAAAAAGCGGTTAGCTCCTTCGGTCCTCCGATCGTTGTC
AGAAGTAAGTTGGCCGCAGTGTTATCACTCATGGTTATGGCAGCACTGCATAATTCTCTTACTGTCATGC
CATCCGTAAGATGCTTTTCTGTGACTGGTGAGTACTCAACCAAGTCATTCTGAGAATAGTGTATGCGGCG
ACCGAGTTGCTCTTGCCCGGCGTCAATACGGGATAATACCGCGCCACATAGCAGAACTTTAAAAGTGCTC
ATCATTGGAAAACGTTCTTCGGGGCGAAAACTCTCAAGGATCTTACCGCTGTTGAGATCCAGTTCGATGT
AACCCACTCGTGCACCCAACTGATCTTCAGCATCTTTTACTTTCACCAGCGTTTCTGGGTGAGCAAAAAC
AGGAAGGCAAAATGCCGCAAAAAAGGGAATAAGGGCGACACGGAAATGTTGAATACTCATACTCTTCCTT
TTTCAATATTATTGAAGCATTTATCAGGGTTATTGTCTCATGAGCGGATACATATTTGAATGTATTTAGA
AAAATAAACAAATAGGGGTTCCGCGCACATTTCCCCGAAAAGTGCCAC
Features (pLannotate 1.2.2; 18 found; start..end, strand, type, name):
     30..458     -  rep_origin     f1 ori (sequence partly withheld): f1 bacteriophage origin of replication; arrow indicates direction of (+) strand synthesis
    463..620     -  CDS            lacZα (fragment): LacZα fragment of β-galactosidase; lacZ fragment
    623..641     +  promoter       T7 promoter: promoter for bacteriophage T7 RNA polymerase
    655..673     -  misc_feature   MCS (fragment): pBluescript multiple cloning site
   1172..2794    -  CDS            y: YELL_DROME - Experimental evidence at transcript level: Swiss-Prot protein existence level 2. Controls the pigmentation pattern of the adult cuticle and larval mouth parts. From Drosophila melanogaster (Fruit fly).
   5830..5861    -  misc_feature   MCS (fragment): pBluescript multiple cloning site
   7073..7090    -  CDS            ORF603 (fragment): baculovirus ORF603 protein
   9035..9098    +  ncRNA          nos TCE: Accession: RF00161 - Nanos 3' UTR translation control element
   9911..10042   -  CDS            Nsun5 (fragment): NSUN5_DROME - Experimental evidence at transcript level: Swiss-Prot protein existence level 2. S-adenosyl-L-methionine-dependent methyltransferase that specifically methylates the C(5) position of a cytosine in 28S rRNA. From Drosophila melanogaster (Fruit fly).
  10077..10146   +  protein_bind   attB: attB site for the φC31 integrase (Groth et al., 2000) phage φC31 integrase
  10365..10383   -  promoter       T3 promoter: promoter for bacteriophage T3 RNA polymerase
  10426..10448   -  protein_bind   lac operator (fragment): The lac repressor binds to the lac operator to inhibit transcription in E. coli. This inhibition can be relieved by adding lactose or isopropyl-β-D-thiogalactopyranoside (IPTG). lac repressor encoded by lacI
  10452..10482   -  promoter       lac promoter: promoter for the E. coli lac operon
  10497..10518   -  protein_bind   CAP binding site: CAP binding activates transcription in the presence of cAMP. E. coli catabolite activator protein
  10531..10623   -  CDS            lacI (fragment): lac repressor; lacI; The lac repressor binds to the lac operator to inhibit transcription in E. coli. This inhibition can be relieved by adding lactose or isopropyl-β-D-thiogalactopyranoside (IPTG).
  10806..11394   -  rep_origin     ori: high-copy-number ColE1/pMB1/pBR322/pUC origin of replication
  11565..12425   -  CDS            AmpR: β-lactamase; bla; confers resistance to ampicillin, carbenicillin, and related antibiotics
  12426..12530   -  promoter       AmpR promoter: bla
