[The description below was written by a language model from this plasmid's Addgene catalogue record and pLannotate feature annotations shown in this document.]
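Description:
pRVV210 is an insect expression and transgenesis plasmid built on the pBluescript SK+ backbone, designed to express the mycobacteriophage Bxb1 recombinase in the Drosophila melanogaster germ line. In bacteria it is a high-copy plasmid, replicating from a ColE1/pUC-type origin and selected through the β-lactamase (AmpR) gene and its promoter. Other pBluescript remnants are present as well: the f1 origin, flanking T7 and T3 promoters, lacZα and lac promoter/operator fragments, and pieces of the multiple cloning site. The catalogue lists the total size as about 12.6 kb, and the sequenced record is of similar length.

The payload is the roughly 1.5 kb Bxb1 coding sequence, which the record says is driven by the vasa promoter, a germline-specific regulatory region. Automated annotation did not label either the Bxb1 open reading frame or the vasa promoter, so their exact positions cannot be read from the feature table. They presumably lie within the large unannotated stretches of the insert. The table does identify a nanos 3′ UTR translational control element, which may contribute to post-transcriptional regulation of the transgene in the germ line, though the record does not state how it is connected to Bxb1. The short ORF603 and Nsun5 fragments are probably incidental matches or pieces of flanking genomic DNA.

Two further elements make the plasmid suitable for fly transgenesis. A φC31 attB site allows integrase-mediated insertion into a genomic attP landing site. The yellow (y) gene, which controls cuticle pigmentation, can act as a visible marker for identifying transformants in a yellow mutant background. The resulting flies would supply Bxb1 in the germ line for site-specific recombination in genome engineering.
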