Addgene plasmid #87628: pRVV210
Purpose: Drives Bxb1 expression in the D. melanogaster germ line.
Depositing lab: Richard Mann. Depositing organization: Columbia University. Publication: Bxb1 phage recombinase assists genome engineering in Drosophila melanogaster. Voutev R, Mann RS. Biotechniques. 2017 Jan 1;62(1):37-38. doi: 10.2144/000114494. PubMed 28118814.
Backbone
  Vector backbone: pBluescript SK+
  Total vector size (bp): 12594
  Vector type: Insect Expression
Growth in bacteria
  Bacterial resistance: Ampicillin, 100 μg/mL
  Growth temperature: 37°C
  Growth strain: DH5alpha
  Copy number: High Copy
Gene/Insert
  Gene/Insert name: Bxb1
  Species: Mycobacteriophage Bxb1
  Insert size (bp): 1503
  Promoter: vasa
  Cloning method: Unknown
  Sequencing primers: 5′ na
Resource information
  A portion of this plasmid was derived from a plasmid made by: David Ow
Terms and licenses: Academic/Nonprofit Terms; Industry Terms: Not Available to Industry
How to cite: pRVV210 was a gift from Richard Mann (Addgene plasmid # 87628 ; http://n2t.net/addgene:87628 ; RRID:Addgene_87628)
